>Addgene plasmid #199781 | pGEX-4T1-GST-Thrombin-TEV-EGFP-hNEMO | addgene full sequence | sequence record 418258 | Addgene NGS Result
GCTCAAGGCGCACTCCCGTTCTGGATAATGTTTTTTGCGCCGACATCATAACGGTTCTGGCAAATATTCT
GAAATGAGCTGTTGACAATTAATCATCGGCTCGTATAATGTGTGGAATTGTGAGCGGATAACAATTTCAC
ACAGGAAACAGTATTCATGTCCCCTATACTAGGTTATTGGAAAATTAAGGGCCTTGTGCAACCCACTCGA
CTTCTTTTGGAATATCTTGAAGAAAAATATGAAGAGCATTTGTATGAGCGCGATGAAGGTGATAAATGGC
GAAACAAAAAGTTTGAATTGGGTTTGGAGTTTCCCAATCTTCCTTATTATATTGATGGTGATGTTAAATT
AACACAGTCTATGGCCATCATACGTTATATAGCTGACAAGCACAACATGTTGGGTGGTTGTCCAAAAGAG
CGTGCAGAGATTTCAATGCTTGAAGGAGCGGTTTTGGATATTAGATACGGTGTTTCGAGAATTGCATATA
GTAAAGACTTTGAAACTCTCAAAGTTGATTTTCTTAGCAAGCTACCTGAAATGCTGAAAATGTTCGAAGA
TCGTTTATGTCATAAAACATATTTAAATGGTGATCATGTAACCCATCCTGACTTCATGTTGTATGACGCT
CTTGATGTTGTTTTATACATGGACCCAATGTGCCTGGATGCGTTCCCAAAATTAGTTTGTTTTAAAAAAC
GTATTGAAGCTATCCCACAAATTGATAAGTACTTGAAATCCAGCAAGTATATAGCATGGCCTTTGCAGGG
CTGGCAAGCCACGTTTGGTGGTGGCGACCATCCTCCAAAATCGGATCTGGTTCCGCGTGGATCCGAAAAC
CTGTATTTTCAGGGATCAGGCATGGTGAGCAAGGGCGAGGAGCTGTTCACCGGGGTGGTGCCCATCCTGG
TCGAGCTGGACGGCGACGTAAACGGCCACAAGTTCAGCGTGTCCGGCGAGGGCGAGGGCGATGCCACCTA
CGGCAAGCTGACCCTGAAGTTCATCTGCACCACCGGCAAGCTGCCCGTGCCCTGGCCCACCCTCGTGACC
ACCCTGACCTACGGCGTGCAGTGCTTCAGCCGCTACCCCGACCACATGAAGCAGCACGACTTCTTCAAGT
CCGCCATGCCCGAAGGCTACGTCCAGGAGCGCACCATCTTCTTCAAGGACGACGGCAACTACAAGACCCG
CGCCGAGGTGAAGTTCGAGGGCGACACCCTGGTGAACCGCATCGAGCTGAAGGGCATCGACTTCAAGGAG
GACGGCAACATCCTGGGGCACAAGCTGGAGTACAACTACAACAGCCACAACGTCTATATCATGGCCGACA
AGCAGAAGAACGGCATCAAGGTGAACTTCAAGATCCGCCACAACATCGAGGACGGCAGCGTGCAGCTCGC
CGACCACTACCAGCAGAACACCCCCATCGGCGACGGCCCCGTGCTGCTGCCCGACAACCACTACCTGAGC
ACCCAGTCCAAGCTGAGCAAAGACCCCAACGAGAAGCGCGATCACATGGTCCTGCTGGAGTTCGTGACCG
CCGCCGGGATCACTCTCGGCATGGACGAGCTGTACAAGGGCGGTGGAGGCTTCAATAGGCACCTCTGGAA
GAGCCAACTGTGTGAGATGGTGCAGCCCAGTGGTGGCCCGGCAGCAGATCAGGACGTACTGGGCGAAGAG
TCTCCTCTGGGGAAGCCAGCCATGCTGCACCTGCCTTCAGAACAGGGCGCTCCTGAGACCCTCCAGCGCT
GCCTGGAGGAGAATCAAGAGCTCCGAGATGCCATCCGGCAGAGCAACCAGATTCTGCGGGAGCGCTGCGA
GGAGCTTCTGCATTTCCAAGCCAGCCAGAGGGAGGAGAAGGAGTTCCTCATGTGCAAGTTCCAGGAGGCC
AGGAAACTGGTGGAGAGACTCGGCCTGGAGAAGCTCGATCTGAAGAGGCAGAAGGAGCAGGCTCTGCGGG
AGGTGGAGCACCTGAAGAGATGCCAGCAGCAGATGGCTGAGGACAAGGCCTCTGTGAAAGCCCAGGTGAC
GTCCTTGCTCGGGGAGCTGCAGGAGAGCCAGAGTCGCTTGGAGGCTGCCACTAAGGAATGCCAGGCTCTG
GAGGGTCGGGCCCGGGCGGCCAGCGAGCAGGCGCGGCAGCTGGAGAGTGAGCGCGAGGCGCTGCAGCAGC
AGCACAGCGTGCAGGTGGACCAGCTGCGCATGCAGGGCCAGAGCGTGGAGGCCGCGCTCCGCATGGAGCG
CCAGGCCGCCTCGGAGGAGAAGAGGAAGCTGGCCCAGTTGCAGGTGGCCTATCACCAGCTCTTCCAAGAA
TACGACAACCACATCAAGAGCAGCGTGGTGGGCAGTGAGCGGAAGCGAGGAATGCAGCTGGAAGATCTCA
AACAGCAGCTCCAGCAGGCCGAGGAGGCCCTGGTGGCCAAACAGGAGGTGATCGATAAGCTGAAGGAGGA
GGCCGAGCAGCACAAGATTGTGATGGAGACCGTTCCGGTGCTGAAGGCCCAGGCGGATATCTACAAGGCG
GACTTCCAGGCTGAGAGGCAGGCCCGGGAGAAGCTGGCCGAGAAGAAGGAGCTCCTGCAGGAGCAGCTGG
AGCAGCTGCAGAGGGAGTACAGCAAACTGAAGGCCAGCTGTCAGGAGTCGGCCAGGATCGAGGACATGAG
GAAGCGGCATGTCGAGGTCTCCCAGGCCCCCTTGCCCCCCGCCCCTGCCTACCTCTCCTCTCCCCTGGCC
CTGCCCAGCCAGAGGAGGAGCCCCCCCGAGGAGCCACCTGACTTCTGCTGTCCCAAGTGCCAGTATCAGG
CCCCTGATATGGACACCCTGCAGATACATGTCATGGAGTGCATTGAGTAGCTCGAGCGGCCGCATCGTGA
CTGACTGACGATCTGCCTCGCGCGTTTCGGTGATGACGGTGAAAACCTCTGACACATGCAGCTCCCGGAG
ACGGTCACAGCTTGTCTGTAAGCGGATGCCGGGAGCAGACAAGCCCGTCAGGGCGCGTCAGCGGGTGTTG
GCGGGTGTCGGGGCGCAGCCATGACCCAGTCACGTAGCGATAGCGGAGTGTATAATTCTTGAAGACGAAA
GGGCCTCGTGATACGCCTATTTTTATAGGTTAATGTCATGATAATAATGGTTTCTTAGACGTCAGGTGGC
ACTTTTCGGGGAAATGTGCGCGGAACCCCTATTTGTTTATTTTTCTAAATACATTCAAATATGTATCCGC
TCATGAGACAATAACCCTGATAAATGCTTCAATAATATTGAAAAAGGAAGAGTATGAGTATTCAACATTT
CCGTGTCGCCCTTATTCCCTTTTTTGCGGCATTTTGCCTTCCTGTTTTTGCTCACCCAGAAACGCTGGTG
AAAGTAAAAGATGCTGAAGATCAGTTGGGTGCACGAGTGGGTTACATCGAACTGGATCTCAACAGCGGTA
AGATCCTTGAGAGTTTTCGCCCCGAAGAACGTTTTCCAATGATGAGCACTTTTAAAGTTCTGCTATGTGG
CGCGGTATTATCCCGTGTTGACGCCGGGCAAGAGCAACTCGGTCGCCGCATACACTATTCTCAGAATGAC
TTGGTTGAGTACTCACCAGTCACAGAAAAGCATCTTACGGATGGCATGACAGTAAGAGAATTATGCAGTG
CTGCCATAACCATGAGTGATAACACTGCGGCCAACTTACTTCTGACAACGATCGGAGGACCGAAGGAGCT
AACCGCTTTTTTGCACAACATGGGGGATCATGTAACTCGCCTTGATCGTTGGGAACCGGAGCTGAATGAA
GCCATACCAAACGACGAGCGTGACACCACGATGCCTGCAGCAATGGCAACAACGTTGCGCAAACTATTAA
CTGGCGAACTACTTACTCTAGCTTCCCGGCAACAATTAATAGACTGGATGGAGGCGGATAAAGTTGCAGG
ACCACTTCTGCGCTCGGCCCTTCCGGCTGGCTGGTTTATTGCTGATAAATCTGGAGCCGGTGAGCGTGGG
TCTCGCGGTATCATTGCAGCACTGGGGCCAGATGGTAAGCCCTCCCGTATCGTAGTTATCTACACGACGG
GGAGTCAGGCAACTATGGATGAACGAAATAGACAGATCGCTGAGATAGGTGCCTCACTGATTAAGCATTG
GTAACTGTCAGACCAAGTTTACTCATATATACTTTAGATTGATTTAAAACTTCATTTTTAATTTAAAAGG
ATCTAGGTGAAGATCCTTTTTGATAATCTCATGACCAAAATCCCTTAACGTGAGTTTTCGTTCCACTGAG
CGTCAGACCCCGTAGAAAAGATCAAAGGATCTTCTTGAGATCCTTTTTTTCTGCGCGTAATCTGCTGCTT
GCAAACAAAAAAACCACCGCTACCAGCGGTGGTTTGTTTGCCGGATCAAGAGCTACCAACTCTTTTTCCG
AAGGTAACTGGCTTCAGCAGAGCGCAGATACCAAATACTGTCCTTCTAGTGTAGCCGTAGTTAGGCCACC
ACTTCAAGAACTCTGTAGCACCGCCTACATACCTCGCTCTGCTAATCCTGTTACCAGTGGCTGCTGCCAG
TGGCGATAAGTCGTGTCTTACCGGGTTGGACTCAAGACGATAGTTACCGGATAAGGCGCAGCGGTCGGGC
TGAACGGGGGGTTCGTGCACACAGCCCAGCTTGGAGCGAACGACCTACACCGAACTGAGATACCTACAGC
GTGAGCTATGAGAAAGCGCCACGCTTCCCGAAGGGAGAAAGGCGGACAGGTATCCGGTAAGCGGCAGGGT
CGGAACAGGAGAGCGCACGAGGGAGCTTCCAGGGGGAAACGCCTGGTATCTTTATAGTCCTGTCGGGTTT
CGCCACCTCTGACTTGAGCGTCGATTTTTGTGATGCTCGTCAGGGGGGCGGAGCCTATGGAAAAACGCCA
GCAACGCGGCCTTTTTACGGTTCCTGGCCTTTTGCTGGCCTTTTGCTCACATGTTCTTTCCTGCGTTATC
CCCTGATTCTGTGGATAACCGTATTACCGCCTTTGAGTGAGCTGATACCGCTCGCCGCAGCCGAACGACC
GAGCGCAGCGAGTCAGTGAGCGAGGAAGCGGAAGAGCGCCTGATGCGGTATTTTCTCCTTACGCATCTGT
GCGGTATTTCACACCGCATAAATTCCGACACCATCGAATGGCGCAAAACCTTTCGCGGTATGGCATGATA
GCGCCCGGAAGAGAGTCAATTCAGGGTGGTGAATGTGAAACCAGTAACGTTATACGATGTCGCAGAGTAT
GCCGGTGTCTCTTATCAGACCGTTTCCCGCGTGGTGAACCAGGCCAGCCACGTTTCTGCGAAAACGCGGG
AAAAAGTGGAAGCGGCGATGGCGGAGCTGAATTACATTCCCAACCGCGTGGCACAACAACTGGCGGGCAA
ACAGTCGTTGCTGATTGGCGTTGCCACCTCCAGTCTGGCCCTGCACGCGCCGTCGCAAATTGTCGCGGCG
ATTAAATCTCGCGCCGATCAACTGGGTGCCAGCGTGGTGGTGTCGATGGTAGAACGAAGCGGCGTCGAAG
CCTGTAAAGCGGCGGTGCACAATCTTCTCGCGCAACGCGTCAGTGGGCTGATCATTAACTATCCGCTGGA
TGACCAGGATGCCATTGCTGTGGAAGCTGCCTGCACTAATGTTCCGGCGTTATTTCTTGATGTCTCTGAC
CAGACACCCATCAACAGTATTATTTTCTCCCATGAAGACGGTACGCGACTGGGCGTGGAGCATCTGGTCG
CATTGGGTCACCAGCAAATCGCGCTGTTAGCGGGCCCATTAAGTTCTGTCTCGGCGCGTCTGCGTCTGGC
TGGCTGGCATAAATATCTCACTCGCAATCAAATTCAGCCGATAGCGGAACGGGAAGGCGACTGGAGTGCC
ATGTCCGGTTTTCAACAAACCATGCAAATGCTGAATGAGGGCATCGTTCCCACTGCGATGCTGGTTGCCA
ACGATCAGATGGCGCTGGGCGCAATGCGCGCCATTACCGAGTCCGGGCTGCGCGTTGGTGCGGATATCTC
GGTAGTGGGATACGACGATACCGAAGACAGCTCATGTTATATCCCGCCGTTAACCACCATCAAACAGGAT
TTTCGCCTGCTGGGGCAAACCAGCGTGGACCGCTTGCTGCAACTCTCTCAGGGCCAGGCGGTGAAGGGCA
ATCAGCTGTTGCCCGTCTCACTGGTGAAAAGAAAAACCACCCTGGCGCCCAATACGCAAACCGCCTCTCC
CCGCGCGTTGGCCGATTCATTAATGCAGCTGGCACGACAGGTTTCCCGACTGGAAAGCGGGCAGTGAGCG
CAACGCAATTAATGTAAGTTAGCTCACTCATTAGGCACCCCAGGCTTTACACTTTATGCTTCCGGCTCGT
ATGTTGTGTGGAATTGTGAGCGGATAACAATTTCACACAGGAAACAGCTATGACCATGATTACGGATTCA
CTGGCCGTCGTTTTACAACGTCGTGACTGGGAAAACCCTGGCGTTACCCAACTTAATCGCCTTGCAGCAC
ATCCCCCTTTCGCCAGCTGGCGTAATAGCGAAGAGGCCCGCACCGATCGCCCTTCCCAACAGTTGCGCAG
CCTGAATGGCGAATGGCGCTTTGCCTGGTTTCCGGCACCAGAAGCGGTGCCGGAAAGCTGGCTGGAGTGC
GATCTTCCTGAGGCCGATACTGTCGTCGTCCCCTCAAACTGGCAGATGCACGGTTACGATGCGCCCATCT
ACACCAACGTGACCTATCCCATTACGGTCAATCCGCCGTTTGTTCCCACGGAGAATCCGACGGGTTGTTA
CTCGCTCACATTTAATGTTGATGAAAGCTGGCTACAGGAAGGCCAGACGCGAATTATTTTTGATGGCGTT
GGAATTAGCTTATCGACTGCACGGTGCACCAATGCTTCTGGCGTCAGGCAGCCATCGGAAGCTGTGGTAT
GGCTGTGCAGGTCGTAAATCACTGCATAATTCGTGTC
Features (pLannotate 1.2.2; 19 found; start..end, strand, type, name):
     82..110     +  promoter       tac promoter: strong E. coli promoter; hybrid between the trp and lac UV5 promoters
    118..134     +  protein_bind   lac operator: The lac repressor binds to the lac operator to inhibit transcription in E. coli. This inhibition can be relieved by adding lactose or isopropyl-β-D-thiogalactopyranoside (IPTG). lac repressor encoded by lacI
    157..810     +  CDS            GST26_SCHJA: Experimental evidence at protein level: Swiss-Prot protein existence level 1. GST isoenzymes appear to play a central role in the parasite detoxification system. Other functions are also suspected including a role in increasing the solubility of haematin in the parasite gut. From Schistosoma japonicum (Blood fluke).
    835..854     +  CDS            TEV site (fragment): tobacco etch virus (TEV) protease recognition and cleavage site
    862..1578    +  CDS            mEGFP: mEGFP is a basic (constitutively fluorescent) green fluorescent protein published in 2002, derived from Aequorea victoria. It has moderate acid sensitivity.
   1594..2847    +  CDS            IKBKG: NEMO_HUMAN - Also known as FIP3, NEMO. Experimental evidence at protein level: Swiss-Prot protein existence level 1. (Microbial infection) Also considered to be a mediator for HTLV-1 Tax oncoprotein activation of NF-kappa-B. From Homo sapiens (Human).
   2883..2922    +  CDS            rop (fragment): Rop protein, which maintains plasmids at low copy number; rop
   3024..3064    +  misc_feature   bom (fragment): basis of mobility region from pBR322
   3169..3273    +  promoter       AmpR promoter: bla
   3274..4134    +  CDS            AmpR: β-lactamase; bla; confers resistance to ampicillin, carbenicillin, and related antibiotics
   4305..4893    +  rep_origin     ori: high-copy-number ColE1/pMB1/pBR322/pUC origin of replication
   5079..5130    -  misc_feature   bom (fragment): basis of mobility region from pBR322
   5137..5214    +  promoter       lacI promoter: lacI
   5215..6297    +  CDS            lacI: lac repressor; lacI; The lac repressor binds to the lac operator to inhibit transcription in E. coli. This inhibition can be relieved by adding lactose or isopropyl-β-D-thiogalactopyranoside (IPTG).
   6310..6331    +  protein_bind   CAP binding site: CAP binding activates transcription in the presence of cAMP. E. coli catabolite activator protein
   6346..6376    +  promoter       lac promoter: promoter for the E. coli lac operon
   6384..6400    +  protein_bind   lac operator: The lac repressor binds to the lac operator to inhibit transcription in E. coli. This inhibition can be relieved by adding lactose or isopropyl-β-D-thiogalactopyranoside (IPTG). lac repressor encoded by lacI
   6420..6593    +  CDS            lacZα: LacZα fragment of β-galactosidase; lacZ fragment
   6857..6       -  CDS            yciV (fragment) (across the origin): RNAAM_ECOLI - Also known as trpH From Escherichia coli (strain K12).
