[The description below was written by a language model from this plasmid's Addgene catalogue record and pLannotate feature annotations shown in this document.]
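Description:
pGEX-4T1-GST-Thrombin-TEV-EGFP-hNEMO is a bacterial expression plasmid built on the pGEX-4T1 backbone for producing a fluorescently labelled form of human NEMO (IKBKG, also known as IKK-gamma) in E. coli. It replicates from a ColE1/pMB1-type origin and is selected with ampicillin through the β-lactamase (AmpR) gene. The total size is 6,967 bp. Short rop and bom fragments, a lacZα segment and a small yciV-like fragment are annotated as backbone remnants with no stated role in the construct.

Expression is driven by the strong hybrid tac promoter, followed by a lac operator. The plasmid also carries its own lacI gene, so transcription is held off by the lac repressor until it is induced with IPTG. The open reading frame encodes, in order, Schistosoma japonicum glutathione S-transferase (GST), protease cleavage sequences, a green fluorescent protein and the 1,257 bp human NEMO coding sequence, which was cloned between BamHI and NotI sites that remain intact. The name indicates both thrombin and TEV sites between GST and the fluorescent protein. The feature table annotates only a TEV site fragment in that linker, although a thrombin site is native to pGEX-4T1. The fluorescent protein is called EGFP in the catalogue entry but was matched to mEGFP by the annotation software.

This layout lets the fusion be captured by glutathione affinity through GST. Protease cleavage then removes the GST tag and releases EGFP-NEMO. The record states the purpose only as expression of GFP-labelled NEMO and does not describe downstream applications.
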