Addgene plasmid #199781: pGEX-4T1-GST-Thrombin-TEV-EGFP-hNEMO
Purpose: Plasmid for the expression of GFP labelled NEMO (SMC Internal No. 1977).
Depositing lab: Sascha Martens. Depositing organization: University of Vienna.
Backbone
  Vector backbone: pGEX-4T1
  Backbone size w/o insert (bp): 5710
  Total vector size (bp): 6967
  Vector type: Bacterial Expression
Growth in bacteria
  Bacterial resistance: Ampicillin, 100 μg/mL
  Growth temperature: 37°C
  Growth strain: DH5alpha
  Copy number: Unknown
Gene/Insert
  Gene/Insert name: NEMO (alt name: IKBKG)
  Species: H. sapiens (human)
  Insert size (bp): 1257
  GenBank ID: AF062089.1
  Entrez Gene: IKBKG (a.k.a. AMCBX1, EDAID1, FIP-3, FIP3, Fip3p, IKK-gamma, IKKAP1, IKKG, IMD33, IP, IP1, IP2, IPD2, NEMO, SAIDX, ZC2HC9)
  Tag / fusion protein: GST-Thrombin-TEV-EGFP (N terminal on insert)
  Cloning method: Restriction Enzyme; 5′ cloning site BamHI (not destroyed); 3′ cloning site Not1 (not destroyed)
  Sequencing primers: 5′ aataggcacctctggaagagccaactgtgt; 3′ ctactcaatgcactccatgacatgtatctg
Terms and licenses: Academic/Nonprofit Terms; Industry Terms: Not Available to Industry
How to cite: pGEX-4T1-GST-Thrombin-TEV-EGFP-hNEMO was a gift from Sascha Martens (Addgene plasmid # 199781 ; http://n2t.net/addgene:199781 ; RRID:Addgene_199781)
